Addgene plasmid #140240: pLVX-Flag-MIB1-IRES-Puro
Purpose: Lentiviral vector expressing flag-tagged MIB1
Depositing lab: Urs Greber. Depositing organization: University of Zurich. Publication: The E3 Ubiquitin Ligase Mind Bomb 1 Controls Adenovirus Genome Release at the Nuclear Pore Complex. Bauer M, Flatt JW, Seiler D, Cardel B, Emmenlauer M, Boucke K, Suomalainen M, Hemmi S, Greber UF. Cell Rep. 2019 Dec 17;29(12):3785-3795.e8. doi: 10.1016/j.celrep.2019.11.064. PubMed 31851912.
Backbone
  Vector backbone: pLVX-IRES-Puro
  Backbone size w/o insert (bp): 8115
  Vector type: Mammalian Expression, Lentiviral
  Selectable markers: Puromycin
Growth in bacteria
  Bacterial resistance: Ampicillin, 100 μg/mL
  Growth temperature: 37°C
  Growth strain: NEB Stable
  Copy number: High Copy
Gene/Insert
  Gene/Insert name: Flag-MIB1
  Species: H. sapiens (human)
  Insert size (bp): 3130
  Entrez Gene: MIB1 (a.k.a. DIP-1, DIP1, LVNC7, MIB, ZZANK2, ZZZ6)
  Promoter: CMV
  Tag / fusion protein: 3xFLAG (N terminal on insert)
  Cloning method: Restriction Enzyme; 5′ cloning site EcoRI (not destroyed); 3′ cloning site NotI (not destroyed)
  Sequencing primers: 5′ CMV Forward; 3′ IRES-R
Terms and licenses: Academic/Nonprofit Terms; Industry Terms: Not Available to Industry
How to cite: pLVX-Flag-MIB1-IRES-Puro was a gift from Urs Greber (Addgene plasmid # 140240 ; http://n2t.net/addgene:140240 ; RRID:Addgene_140240)
