[The description below was written by a language model from this plasmid's Addgene catalogue record and pLannotate feature annotations shown in this document.]
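Description:
pLVX-Flag-MIB1-IRES-Puro is an HIV-1-based lentiviral expression plasmid built on the pLVX-IRES-Puro backbone for delivering and stably expressing human MIB1 (Mind Bomb 1), an E3 ubiquitin ligase, in mammalian cells. It is propagated in E. coli through a high-copy ColE1/pUC-type origin with ampicillin selection from the β-lactamase gene. Remnants of the lac promoter/operator region and an SV40 poly(A) signal sit in the bacterial backbone outside the viral cassette.

The transfer cassette is flanked by HIV-1 LTR sequences, which the automated annotation calls only as truncated or fragmentary LTRs with adjacent nef-derived sequence. It carries the standard cis-acting elements: the Ψ packaging signal with a partial gag region for encapsidation of the genomic RNA, the Rev response element for nuclear export of the unspliced transcript, and the cPPT/CTS, which improves nuclear import of the reverse-transcribed genome. Internally, the CMV immediate-early enhancer and promoter drive a single bicistronic transcript. The first cistron encodes MIB1 with an N-terminal 3xFLAG epitope, cloned between EcoRI and NotI. An EMCV IRES then allows cap-independent translation of puromycin N-acetyltransferase, so puromycin resistance is coupled to transcription of the tagged ligase. A WPRE downstream of the marker enhances transcript stability and expression.

The plasmid encodes no functional viral structural or enzymatic proteins, so particle production requires packaging and envelope functions supplied in trans. The record gives the purpose as lentiviral expression of FLAG-tagged MIB1, allowing selection of transduced cells and detection or immunoprecipitation through the FLAG tag. The associated study examined the role of MIB1 in adenovirus genome release at the nuclear pore complex.
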