Features (pLannotate 1.2.2; 25 found; start..end, strand, type, name):
      2..88      +  CDS            nef (fragment): NEF_HV1BR - Experimental evidence at protein level: Swiss-Prot protein existence level 1. Extracellular Nef protein targets CD4(+) T-lymphocytes for apoptosis by interacting with CXCR4 surface receptors (PubMed:14990729). From Human immunodeficiency virus type 1 group M subtype B (isolate BRU/LAI) (HIV-1).
    136..393     +  LTR            5' LTR (truncated): truncated 5' long terminal repeat (LTR) from HIV-1
    440..565     +  misc_feature   HIV-1 Ψ: packaging signal of human immunodeficiency virus type 1
    549..887     +  CDS            HIV-1 gag (fragment): gag protein from human immunodeficiency virus 1; gag
   1062..1295    +  misc_feature   RRE: The Rev response element (RRE) of HIV-1 allows for Rev-dependent mRNA export from the nucleus to the cytoplasm.
   1672..1772    +  CDS            Rev (fragment): human immunodeficiency virus 1 (HIV-1) Rev protein; rev; enhances nuclear export of unspliced and incompletely spliced viral mRNAs
   1787..1902    +  misc_feature   cPPT/CTS: central polypurine tract and central termination sequence of HIV-1 (lacking the first T)
   1960..2263    +  enhancer       CMV enhancer: human cytomegalovirus immediate early enhancer
   2264..2467    +  promoter       CMV promoter: human cytomegalovirus (CMV) immediate early promoter
   2571..2636    +  CDS            3xFLAG: three tandem FLAG® epitope tags, followed by an enterokinase cleavage site
   2652..5666    +  CDS            MIB1: MIB1_HUMAN - Also known as DIP1, KIAA1323, ZZANK2. Experimental evidence at protein level: Swiss-Prot protein existence level 1. E3 ubiquitin-protein ligase that mediates ubiquitination of Delta receptors, which act as ligands of Notch proteins. Positively regulates the Delta-mediated Notch signaling by ubiquitinating the intracellular domain of Delta, leading to endocytosis of Delta receptors. Probably mediates ubiquitination and subsequent proteasomal degradation of DAPK1, thereby antagonizing anti-apoptotic effects of DAPK1 to promote TNF-induced apoptosis (By similarity). Involved in ubiqu
   5818..6280    +  misc_feature   IRES: internal ribosome entry site (IRES) of the encephalomyocarditis virus (EMCV)
   6313..6910    +  CDS            PuroR (fragment): puromycin N-acetyltransferase; pac from Streptomyces alboniger; confers resistance to puromycin
   6926..7514    +  misc_feature   WPRE: woodchuck hepatitis virus posttranscriptional regulatory element
   7531..8049    +  CDS            nef (fragment): NEF_HV1BR - Experimental evidence at protein level: Swiss-Prot protein existence level 1. Extracellular Nef protein targets CD4(+) T-lymphocytes for apoptosis by interacting with CXCR4 surface receptors (PubMed:14990729). From Human immunodeficiency virus type 1 group M subtype B (isolate BRU/LAI) (HIV-1).
   8097..8354    +  LTR            5' LTR (truncated): truncated 5' long terminal repeat (LTR) from HIV-1
   8504..8526    -  protein_bind   lac operator (fragment): The lac repressor binds to the lac operator to inhibit transcription in E. coli. This inhibition can be relieved by adding lactose or isopropyl-β-D-thiogalactopyranoside (IPTG). lac repressor encoded by lacI
   8530..8560    -  promoter       lac promoter: promoter for the E. coli lac operon
   8575..8596    -  protein_bind   CAP binding site: CAP binding activates transcription in the presence of cAMP. E. coli catabolite activator protein
   8609..8701    -  CDS            lacI (fragment): lac repressor; lacI; The lac repressor binds to the lac operator to inhibit transcription in E. coli. This inhibition can be relieved by adding lactose or isopropyl-β-D-thiogalactopyranoside (IPTG).
   8884..9472    -  rep_origin     ori: high-copy-number ColE1/pMB1/pBR322/pUC origin of replication
   9643..10503   -  CDS            AmpR: β-lactamase; bla; confers resistance to ampicillin, carbenicillin, and related antibiotics
  10504..10608   -  promoter       AmpR promoter: bla
  10656..10790   +  polyA_signal   SV40 poly(A) signal: SV40 polyadenylation signal
  10958..11198   +  LTR            3' LTR (fragment): 3' long terminal repeat (LTR) from HIV-1
>Addgene plasmid #140240 | pLVX-Flag-MIB1-IRES-Puro | addgene full sequence | sequence record 299988 | Addgene NGS Result
GAGAGAAGTGTTAGAGTGGAGGTTTGACAGCCGCCTAGCATTTCATCACGTGGCCCGAGAGCTGCATCCG
GAGTACTTCAAGAACTGCTGATATCGAGCTTGCTACAAGGGACTTTCCGCTGGGGACTTTCCAGGGAGGC
GTGGCCTGGGCGGGACTGGGGAGTGGCGAGCCCTCAGATCCTGCATATAAGCAGCTGCTTTTTGCCTGTA
CTGGGTCTCTCTGGTTAGACCAGATCTGAGCCTGGGAGCTCTCTGGCTAACTAGGGAACCCACTGCTTAA
GCCTCAATAAAGCTTGCCTTGAGTGCTTCAAGTAGTGTGTGCCCGTCTGTTGTGTGACTCTGGTAACTAG
AGATCCCTCAGACCCTTTTAGTCAGTGTGGAAAATCTCTAGCAGTGGCGCCCGAACAGGGACTTGAAAGC
GAAAGGGAAACCAGAGGAGCTCTCTCGACGCAGGACTCGGCTTGCTGAAGCGCGCACGGCAAGAGGCGAG
GGGCGGCGACTGGTGAGTACGCCAAAAATTTTGACTAGCGGAGGCTAGAAGGAGAGAGATGGGTGCGAGA
GCGTCAGTATTAAGCGGGGGAGAATTAGATCGCGATGGGAAAAAATTCGGTTAAGGCCAGGGGGAAAGAA
AAAATATAAATTAAAACATATAGTATGGGCAAGCAGGGAGCTAGAACGATTCGCAGTTAATCCTGGCCTG
TTAGAAACATCAGAAGGCTGTAGACAAATACTGGGACAGCTACAACCATCCCTTCAGACAGGATCAGAAG
AACTTAGATCATTATATAATACAGTAGCAACCCTCTATTGTGTGCATCAAAGGATAGAGATAAAAGACAC
CAAGGAAGCTTTAGACAAGATAGAGGAAGAGCAAAACAAAAGTAAGACCACCGCACAGCAAGCGGCCGGC
CGCTGATCTTCAGACCTGGAGGAGGAGATATGAGGGACAATTGGAGAAGTGAATTATATAAATATAAAGT
AGTAAAAATTGAACCATTAGGAGTAGCACCCACCAAGGCAAAGAGAAGAGTGGTGCAGAGAGAAAAAAGA
GCAGTGGGAATAGGAGCTTTGTTCCTTGGGTTCTTGGGAGCAGCAGGAAGCACTATGGGCGCAGCGTCAA
TGACGCTGACGGTACAGGCCAGACAATTATTGTCTGGTATAGTGCAGCAGCAGAACAATTTGCTGAGGGC
TATTGAGGCGCAACAGCATCTGTTGCAACTCACAGTCTGGGGCATCAAGCAGCTCCAGGCAAGAATCCTG
GCTGTGGAAAGATACCTAAAGGATCAACAGCTCCTGGGGATTTGGGGTTGCTCTGGAAAACTCATTTGCA
CCACTGCTGTGCCTTGGAATGCTAGTTGGAGTAATAAATCTCTGGAACAGATTTGGAATCACACGACCTG
GATGGAGTGGGACAGAGAAATTAACAATTACACAAGCTTAATACACTCCTTAATTGAAGAATCGCAAAAC
CAGCAAGAAAAGAATGAACAAGAATTATTGGAATTAGATAAATGGGCAAGTTTGTGGAATTGGTTTAACA
TAACAAATTGGCTGTGGTATATAAAATTATTCATAATGATAGTAGGAGGCTTGGTAGGTTTAAGAATAGT
TTTTGCTGTACTTTCTATAGTGAATAGAGTTAGGCAGGGATATTCACCATTATCGTTTCAGACCCACCTC
CCAACCCCGAGGGGACCCGACAGGCCCGAAGGAATAGAAGAAGAAGGTGGAGAGAGAGACAGAGACAGAT
CCATTCGATTAGTGAACGGATCTCGACGGTATCGCCTTTAAAAGAAAAGGGGGGATTGGGGGGTACAGTG
CAGGGGAAAGAATAGTAGACATAATAGCAACAGACATACAAACTAAAGAATTACAAAAACAAATTACAAA
AATTCAAAATTTTCGGGTTTATTACAGGGACAGCAGAGATCCAGTTTATCGATAAGCTTGGGAGTTCCGC
GTTACATAACTTACGGTAAATGGCCCGCCTGGCTGACCGCCCAACGACCCCCGCCCATTGACGTCAATAA
TGACGTATGTTCCCATAGTAACGCCAATAGGGACTTTCCATTGACGTCAATGGGTGGAGTATTTACGGTA
AACTGCCCACTTGGCAGTACATCAAGTGTATCATATGCCAAGTACGCCCCCTATTGACGTCAATGACGGT
AAATGGCCCGCCTGGCATTATGCCCAGTACATGACCTTATGGGACTTTCCTACTTGGCAGTACATCTACG
TATTAGTCATCGCTATTACCATGGTGATGCGGTTTTGGCAGTACATCAATGGGCGTGGATAGCGGTTTGA
CTCACGGGGATTTCCAAGTCTCCACCCCATTGACGTCAATGGGAGTTTGTTTTGGCACCAAAATCAACGG
GACTTTCCAAAATGTCGTAACAACTCCGCCCCATTGACGCAAATGGGCGGTAGGCGTGTACGGTGGGAGG
TCTATATAAGCAGAGCTCGTTTAGTGAACCGTCAGATCGCCTGGAGACGCCATCCACGCTGTTTTGACCT
CCATAGAAGACACCGACTCTACTAGAGGATCTATTTCCGGTGAATTCATGGACTACAAAGACCATGACGG
TGATTATAAAGATCATGACATCGATTACAAGGATGACGATGACAAGGGTGGAGGCGGTTCCAGTAACTCC
CGGAATAACCGGGTGATGGTGGAAGGGGTTGGCGCTCGGGTAGTGCGCGGCCCGGACTGGAAGTGGGGGA
AGCAGGACGGCGGCGAGGGCCATGTGGGCACCGTCCGGAGCTTCGAGAGCCCCGAGGAGGTGGTGGTAGT
GTGGGACAACGGCACAGCTGCCAACTACCGCTGCTCCGGGGCTTACGACCTCCGCATCCTGGACAGCGCG
CCCACCGGCATCAAGCATGATGGAACCATGTGTGATACCTGCCGCCAGCAACCAATCATTGGCATTCGAT
GGAAGTGTGCAGAGTGTACAAATTATGATTTGTGCACAGTGTGTTATCATGGAGATAAACATCATTTAAG
ACATCGCTTTTACCGAATTACTACACCGGGAAGTGAGAGGGTTCTGTTAGAGTCTCGTAGGAAATCTAAG
AAGATTACAGCCAGAGGAATCTTTGCAGGTGCCAGAGTGGTGCGAGGAGTGGACTGGCAGTGGGAAGATC
AAGATGGAGGAAATGGACGTAGGGGAAAGGTAACAGAAATCCAGGACTGGAGTGCATCAAGCCCACATAG
CGCAGCATATGTCCTCTGGGATAATGGTGCTAAGAACCTTTACAGAGTTGGCTTTGAGGGCATGTCTGAT
CTGAAATGTGTCCAGGATGCCAAGGGAGGTTCTTTCTACAGAGATCACTGCCCTGTGCTAGGTGAGCAGA
ATGGCAACAGGAATCCTGGTGGATTGCAGATTGGTGACCTGGTAAATATAGATCTCGACCTCGAAATTGT
ACAGTCTTTGCAGCATGGTCATGGAGGATGGACTGATGGAATGTTTGAGACTTTAACTACAACTGGAACT
GTTTGTGGCATTGATGAAGATCATGACATTGTAGTACAGTATCCAAGTGGCAATAGGTGGACCTTCAATC
CTGCTGTTCTCACTAAAGCGAACATTGTCCGAAGTGGAGATGCTGCTCAGGGTGCAGAAGGAGGCACCTC
GCAGTTTCAAGTGGGTGATCTTGTACAAGTTTGTTATGACCTGGAACGAATTAAACTTCTACAAAGAGGA
CATGGAGAATGGGCTGAAGCGATGCTTCCAACTTTAGGTAAAGTTGGCCGAGTACAACAGATTTATTCAG
ACAGTGATTTAAAGGTGGAAGTTTGTGGAACATCTTGGACATACAATCCAGCAGCAGTTTCCAAGGTGGC
ATCTGCAGGATCAGCCATTAGCAATGCATCTGGTGAAAGACTCTCACAACTCCTGAAGAAATTATTTGAA
ACCCAAGAATCTGGTGACCTCAATGAAGAATTAGTTAAGGCTGCTGCCAATGGAGATGTTGCTAAAGTGG
AAGATTTGCTTAAAAGACCAGATGTGGATGTAAATGGGCAATGTGCTGGCCACACAGCTATGCAAGCTGC
TAGTCAGAATGGACATGTTGACATTTTGAAGTTACTTTTGAAGCAAAACGTGGATGTCGAAGCAGAGGAT
AAAGATGGTGATAGAGCAGTTCACCATGCAGCTTTTGGAGATGAAGGCGCTGTTATAGAAGTACTACATC
GAGGTAGTGCTGATTTGAATGCTCGAAACAAGCGCCGACAGACACCACTTCATATTGCTGTCAATAAAGG
TCATCTTCAAGTTGTGAAGACTTTATTGGACTTTGGCTGTCATCCCAGTCTCCAGGATTCTGAAGGTGAT
ACCCCTCTTCATGATGCAATAAGTAAGAAACGTGATGATATCCTAGCAGTTCTTTTGGAAGCTGGAGCAG
ATGTTACCATCACAAACAATAATGGATTTAATGCTCTGCATCATGCTGCACTAAGGGGAAATCCCAGTGC
AATGCGTGTTTTACTATCTAAATTACCAAGACCATGGATTGTGGATGAGAAGAAAGATGATGGTTATACT
GCCTTACATCTGGCTGCCCTTAATAATCACGTAGAAGTGGCTGAACTGTTGGTACATCAGGGTAATGCAA
ACCTGGATATCCAGAATGTGAACCAACAAACTGCCCTACACCTTGCTGTTGAACGACAGCATACCCAGAT
TGTTAGGCTTTTGGTCCGTGCAGGTGCCAAGCTTGATATTCAGGATAAGGATGGGGATACTCCTTTGCAT
GAAGCTCTAAGGCATCACACTTTGTCTCAGCTACGTCAGCTCCAAGATATGCAAGATGTGGGGAAGGTGG
ATGCTGCCTGGGAGCCATCCAAAAACACGTTAATAATGGGACTTGGTACCCAGGGGGCAGAGAAGAAGAG
TGCAGCATCTATTGCCTGTTTCTTGGCAGCCAATGGTGCTGACCTGAGCATTCGAAATAAGAAGGGTCAA
TCGCCACTTGATCTCTGTCCTGATCCGAATCTCTGCAAAGCACTGGCAAAGTGTCATAAGGAAAAAGTCA
GTGGTCAAGTGGGTTCTCGGAGTCCTTCTATGATTAGTAATGATTCTGAAACCTTAGAAGAGTGTATGGT
GTGCTCAGATATGAAGAGAGATACTCTTTTTGGTCCATGTGGACATATTGCTACCTGTTCTTTATGTTCT
CCACGTGTCAAGAAATGCCTCATCTGTAAAGAACAGGTTCAATCCAGGACAAAGATTGAAGAATGTGTGG
TATGCTCTGACAAGAAAGCAGCTGTTCTTTTTCAACCCTGTGGCCACATGTGTGCTTGTGAGAACTGTGC
TAACCTGATGAAAAAGTGTGTGCAGTGTCGAGCAGTAGTTGAACGAAGAGTGCCTTTCATTATGTGCTGT
GGAGGGAAAAGTTCAGAAGATGCCACTGATGATATCTCAAGTGGGAATATTCCAGTATTACAAAAGGACA
AGGATAATACCAATGTCAATGCAGATGTGCAAAAGTTGCAGCAACAGTTACAAGACATTAAAGAGCAGAC
AATGTGCCCTGTGTGTCTAGATCGTCTGAAGAATATGATTTTCCTTTGTGGTCACGGAACCTGTCAACTC
TGTGGAGACCGCATGAGTGAATGTCCTATCTGTCGCAAGGCTATTGAACGAAGGATTCTTTTGTATTAAA
GTAAAGAAAGGGCTAATTCCGCGGCCGCGGATCCCGCCCCTCTCCCTCCCCCCCCCCTAACGTTACTGGC
CGAAGCCGCTTGGAATAAGGCCGGTGTGCGTTTGTCTATATGTTATTTTCCACCATATTGCCGTCTTTTG
GCAATGTGAGGGCCCGGAAACCTGGCCCTGTCTTCTTGACGAGCATTCCTAGGGGTCTTTCCCCTCTCGC
CAAAGGAATGCAAGGTCTGTTGAATGTCGTGAAGGAAGCAGTTCCTCTGGAAGCTTCTTGAAGACAAACA
ACGTCTGTAGCGACCCTTTGCAGGCAGCGGAACCCCCCACCTGGCGACAGGTGCCTCTGCGGCCAAAAGC
CACGTGTATAAGATACACCTGCAAAGGCGGCACAACCCCAGTGCCACGTTGTGAGTTGGATAGTTGTGGA
AAGAGTCAAATGGCTCTCCTCAAGCGTATTCAACAAGGGGCTGAAGGATGCCCAGAAGGTACCCCATTGT
ATGGGATCTGATCTGGGGCCTCGGTGCACATGCTTTACATGTGTTTAGTCGAGGTTAAAAAAACGTCTAG
GCCCCCCGAACCACGGGGACGTGGTTTTCCTTTGAAAAACACGATGATAAGCTTGCCACAACCCACAAGG
AGACGACCTTCCATGACCGAGTACAAGCCCACGGTGCGCCTCGCCACCCGCGACGACGTCCCCCGGGCCG
TACGCACCCTCGCCGCCGCGTTCGCCGACTACCCCGCCACGCGCCACACCGTCGACCCGGACCGCCACAT
CGAGCGGGTCACCGAGCTGCAAGAACTCTTCCTCACGCGCGTCGGGCTCGACATCGGCAAGGTGTGGGTC
GCGGACGACGGCGCCGCGGTGGCGGTCTGGACCACGCCGGAGAGCGTCGAAGCGGGGGCGGTGTTCGCCG
AGATCGGCCCGCGCATGGCCGAGTTGAGCGGTTCCCGGCTGGCCGCGCAGCAACAGATGGAAGGCCTCCT
GGCGCCGCACCGGCCCAAGGAGCCCGCGTGGTTCCTGGCCACCGTCGGCGTCTCGCCCGACCACCAGGGC
AAGGGTCTGGGCAGCGCCGTCGTGCTCCCCGGAGTGGAGGCGGCCGAGCGCGCCGGGGTGCCCGCCTTCC
TGGAGACCTCCGCGCCCCGCAACCTCCCCTTCTACGAGCGGCTCGGCTTCACCGTCACCGCCGACGTCGA
GGTGCCCGAAGGACCGCGCACCTGGTGCATGACCCGCAAGCCCGGTGCCTAGACGCGTCTGGAACAATCA
ACCTCTGGATTACAAAATTTGTGAAAGATTGACTGGTATTCTTAACTATGTTGCTCCTTTTACGCTATGT
GGATACGCTGCTTTAATGCCTTTGTATCATGCTATTGCTTCCCGTATGGCTTTCATTTTCTCCTCCTTGT
ATAAATCCTGGTTGCTGTCTCTTTATGAGGAGTTGTGGCCCGTTGTCAGGCAACGTGGCGTGGTGTGCAC
TGTGTTTGCTGACGCAACCCCCACTGGTTGGGGCATTGCCACCACCTGTCAGCTCCTTTCCGGGACTTTC
GCTTTCCCCCTCCCTATTGCCACGGCGGAACTCATCGCCGCCTGCCTTGCCCGCTGCTGGACAGGGGCTC
GGCTGTTGGGCACTGACAATTCCGTGGTGTTGTCGGGGAAGCTGACGTCCTTTCCATGGCTGCTCGCCTG
TGTTGCCACCTGGATTCTGCGCGGGACGTCCTTCTGCTACGTCCCTTCGGCCCTCAATCCAGCGGACCTT
CCTTCCCGCGGCCTGCTGCCGGCTCTGCGGCCTCTTCCGCGTCTTCGCCTTCGCCCTCAGACGAGTCGGA
TCTCCCTTTGGGCCGCCTCCCCGCCTGGAATTAATTCTGCAGTCGAGACCTAGAAAAACATGGAGCAATC
ACAAGTAGCAATACAGCAGCTACCAATGCTGATTGTGCCTGGCTAGAAGCACAAGAGGAGGAGGAGGTGG
GTTTTCCAGTCACACCTCAGGTACCTTTAAGACCAATGACTTACAAGGCAGCTGTAGATCTTAGCCACTT
TTTAAAAGAAAAGAGGGGACTGGAAGGGCTAATTCACTCCCAACGAAGACAAGATATCCTTGATCTGTGG
ATCTACCACACACAAGGCTACTTCCCTGATTAGCAGAACTACACACCAGGGCCAGGGGTCAGATATCCAC
TGACCTTTGGATGGTGCTACAAGCTAGTACCAGTTGAGCCAGATAAGGTAGAAGAGGCCAATAAAGGAGA
GAACACCAGCTTGTTACACCCTGTGAGCCTGCATGGGATGGATGACCCGGAGAGAGAAGTGTTAGAGTGG
AGGTTTGACAGCCGCCTAGCATTTCATCACGTGGCCCGAGAGCTGCATCCGGAGTACTTCAAGAACTGCT
GATATCGAGCTTGCTACAAGGGACTTTCCGCTGGGGACTTTCCAGGGAGGCGTGGCCTGGGCGGGACTGG
GGAGTGGCGAGCCCTCAGATCCTGCATATAAGCAGCTGCTTTTTGCCTGTACTGGGTCTCTCTGGTTAGA
CCAGATCTGAGCCTGGGAGCTCTCTGGCTAACTAGGGAACCCACTGCTTAAGCCTCAATAAAGCTTGCCT
TGAGTGCTTCAAGTAGTGTGTGCCCGTCTGTTGTGTGACTCTGGTAACTAGAGATCCCTCAGACCCTTTT
AGTCAGTGTGGAAAATCTCTAGCAGTAGTAGTTCATGTCATCTTATTATTCAGTATTTATAACTTGCAAA
GAAATGAATATCAGAGAGTGAGAGGCCTTGACATTGCTAGCGTTTACCGTCGACCTCTAGCTAGAGCTTG
GCGTAATCATGGTCATAGCTGTTTCCTGTGTGAAATTGTTATCCGCTCACAATTCCACACAACATACGAG
CCGGAAGCATAAAGTGTAAAGCCTGGGGTGCCTAATGAGTGAGCTAACTCACATTAATTGCGTTGCGCTC
ACTGCCCGCTTTCCAGTCGGGAAACCTGTCGTGCCAGCTGCATTAATGAATCGGCCAACGCGCGGGGAGA
GGCGGTTTGCGTATTGGGCGCTCTTCCGCTTCCTCGCTCACTGACTCGCTGCGCTCGGTCGTTCGGCTGC
GGCGAGCGGTATCAGCTCACTCAAAGGCGGTAATACGGTTATCCACAGAATCAGGGGATAACGCAGGAAA
GAACATGTGAGCAAAAGGCCAGCAAAAGGCCAGGAACCGTAAAAAGGCCGCGTTGCTGGCGTTTTTCCAT
AGGCTCCGCCCCCCTGACGAGCATCACAAAAATCGACGCTCAAGTCAGAGGTGGCGAAACCCGACAGGAC
TATAAAGATACCAGGCGTTTCCCCCTGGAAGCTCCCTCGTGCGCTCTCCTGTTCCGACCCTGCCGCTTAC
CGGATACCTGTCCGCCTTTCTCCCTTCGGGAAGCGTGGCGCTTTCTCATAGCTCACGCTGTAGGTATCTC
AGTTCGGTGTAGGTCGTTCGCTCCAAGCTGGGCTGTGTGCACGAACCCCCCGTTCAGCCCGACCGCTGCG
CCTTATCCGGTAACTATCGTCTTGAGTCCAACCCGGTAAGACACGACTTATCGCCACTGGCAGCAGCCAC
TGGTAACAGGATTAGCAGAGCGAGGTATGTAGGCGGTGCTACAGAGTTCTTGAAGTGGTGGCCTAACTAC
GGCTACACTAGAAGAACAGTATTTGGTATCTGCGCTCTGCTGAAGCCAGTTACCTTCGGAAAAAGAGTTG
GTAGCTCTTGATCCGGCAAACAAACCACCGCTGGTAGCGGTGGTTTTTTTGTTTGCAAGCAGCAGATTAC
GCGCAGAAAAAAAGGATCTCAAGAAGATCCTTTGATCTTTTCTACGGGGTCTGACGCTCAGTGGAACGAA
AACTCACGTTAAGGGATTTTGGTCATGAGATTATCAAAAAGGATCTTCACCTAGATCCTTTTAAATTAAA
AATGAAGTTTTAAATCAATCTAAAGTATATATGAGTAAACTTGGTCTGACAGTTACCAATGCTTAATCAG
TGAGGCACCTATCTCAGCGATCTGTCTATTTCGTTCATCCATAGTTGCCTGACTCCCCGTCGTGTAGATA
ACTACGATACGGGAGGGCTTACCATCTGGCCCCAGTGCTGCAATGATACCGCGAGACCCACGCTCACCGG
CTCCAGATTTATCAGCAATAAACCAGCCAGCCGGAAGGGCCGAGCGCAGAAGTGGTCCTGCAACTTTATC
CGCCTCCATCCAGTCTATTAATTGTTGCCGGGAAGCTAGAGTAAGTAGTTCGCCAGTTAATAGTTTGCGC
AACGTTGTTGCCATTGCTACAGGCATCGTGGTGTCACGCTCGTCGTTTGGTATGGCTTCATTCAGCTCCG
GTTCCCAACGATCAAGGCGAGTTACATGATCCCCCATGTTGTGCAAAAAAGCGGTTAGCTCCTTCGGTCC
TCCGATCGTTGTCAGAAGTAAGTTGGCCGCAGTGTTATCACTCATGGTTATGGCAGCACTGCATAATTCT
CTTACTGTCATGCCATCCGTAAGATGCTTTTCTGTGACTGGTGAGTACTCAACCAAGTCATTCTGAGAAT
AGTGTATGCGGCGACCGAGTTGCTCTTGCCCGGCGTCAATACGGGATAATACCGCGCCACATAGCAGAAC
TTTAAAAGTGCTCATCATTGGAAAACGTTCTTCGGGGCGAAAACTCTCAAGGATCTTACCGCTGTTGAGA
TCCAGTTCGATGTAACCCACTCGTGCACCCAACTGATCTTCAGCATCTTTTACTTTCACCAGCGTTTCTG
GGTGAGCAAAAACAGGAAGGCAAAATGCCGCAAAAAAGGGAATAAGGGCGACACGGAAATGTTGAATACT
CATACTCTTCCTTTTTCAATATTATTGAAGCATTTATCAGGGTTATTGTCTCATGAGCGGATACATATTT
GAATGTATTTAGAAAAATAAACAAATAGGGGTTCCGCGCACATTTCCCCGAAAAGTGCCACCTGACGTCG
ACGGATCGGGAGATCAACTTGTTTATTGCAGCTTATAATGGTTACAAATAAAGCAATAGCATCACAAATT
TCACAAATAAAGCATTTTTTTCACTGCATTCTAGTTGTGGTTTGTCCAAACTCATCAATGTATCTTATCA
TGTCTGGATCAACTGGATAACTCAAGCTAACCAAAATCATCCCAAACTTCCCACCCCATACCCTATTACC
ACTGCCAATTACCTGTGGTTTCATTTACTCTAAACCTGTGATTCCTCTGAATTATTTTCATTTTAAAGAA
ATTGTATTTGTTAAATATGTACTACAAACTTAGTAGTTGGAAGGGCTAATTCACTCCCAAAGAAGACAAG
ATATCCTTGATCTGTGGATCTACCACACACAAGGCTACTTCCCTGATTAGCAGAACTACACACCAGGGCC
AGGGGTCAGATATCCACTGACCTTTGGATGGTGCTACAAGCTAGTACCAGTTGAGCCAGATAAGGTAGAA
GAGGCCAATAAAGGAGAGAACACCAGCTTGTTACACCCTGTGAGCCTGCATGGGATGGATGACCCGGA
